>Addgene plasmid #76160 | ULK3 gRNA (BRDN0001145965) | addgene full sequence | sequence record 185304 | Addgene Assembled Sequence
CCCGGGTGCAAAGATGGATAAAGTTTTAAACAGAGAGGAATCTTTGCAGCTAATGGACCTTCTAGGTCTT
GAAAGGAGTGGGAATTGGCTCCGGTGCCCGTCAGTGGGCAGAGCGCACATCGCCCACAGTCCCCGAGAAG
TTGGGGGGAGGGGTCGGCAATTGATCCGGTGCCTAGAGAAGGTGGCGCGGGGTAAACTGGGAAAGTGATG
TCGTGTACTGGCTCCGCCTTTTTCCCGAGGGTGGGGGAGAACCGTATATAAGTGCAGTAGTCGCCGTGAA
CGTTCTTTTTCGCAACGGGTTTGCCGCCAGAACACAGGTAAGTGCCGTGTGTGGTTCCCGCGGGCCTGGC
CTCTTTACGGGTTATGGCCCTTGCGTGCCTTGAATTACTTCCACCTGGCTGCAGTACGTGATTCTTGATC
CCGAGCTTCGGGTTGGAAGTGGGTGGGAGAGTTCGAGGCCTTGCGCTTAAGGAGCCCCTTCGCCTCGTGC
TTGAGTTGAGGCCTGGCCTGGGCGCTGGGGCCGCCGCGTGCGAATCTGGTGGCACCTTCGCGCCTGTCTC
GCTGCTTTCGATAAGTCTCTAGCCATTTAAAATTTTTGATGACCTGCTGCGACGCTTTTTTTCTGGCAAG
ATAGTCTTGTAAATGCGGGCCAAGATCTGCACACTGGTATTTCGGTTTTTGGGGCCGCGGGCGGCGACGG
GGCCCGTGCGTCCCAGCGCACATGTTCGGCGAGGCGGGGCCTGCGAGCGCGGCCACCGAGAATCGGACGG
GGGTAGTCTCAAGCTGGCCGGCCTGCTCTGGTGCCTGGCCTCGCGCCGCCGTGTATCGCCCCGCCCTGGG
CGGCAAGGCTGGCCCGGTCGGCACCAGTTGCGTGAGCGGAAAGATGGCCGCTTCCCGGCCCTGCTGCAGG
GAGCTCAAAATGGAGGACGCGGCGCTCGGGAGAGCGGGCGGGTGAGTCACCCACACAAAGGAAAAGGGCC
TTTCCGTCCTCAGCCGTCGCTTCATGTGACTCCACGGAGTACCGGGCGCCGTCCAGGCACCTCGATTAGT
TCTCGAGCTTTTGGAGTACGTCGTCTTTAGGTTGGGGGGAGGGGTTTTATGCGATGGAGTTTCCCCACAC
TGAGTGGGTGGAGACTGAAGTTAGGCCAGCTTGGCACTTGATGTAATTCTCCTTGGAATTTGCCCTTTTT
GAGTTTGGATCTTGGTTCATTCTCAAGCCTCAGACAGTGGTTCAAAGTTTTTTTCTTCCATTTCAGGTGT
CGTGACGTACGGCCACCATGACCGAGTACAAGCCCACGGTGCGCCTCGCCACCCGCGACGACGTCCCCAG
GGCCGTACGCACCCTCGCCGCCGCGTTCGCCGACTACCCCGCCACGCGCCACACCGTCGATCCGGACCGC
CACATCGAGCGGGTCACCGAGCTGCAAGAACTCTTCCTCACGCGCGTCGGGCTCGACATCGGCAAGGTGT
GGGTCGCGGACGACGGCGCCGCCGTGGCGGTCTGGACCACGCCGGAGAGCGTCGAAGCGGGGGCGGTGTT
CGCCGAGATCGGCCCGCGCATGGCCGAGTTGAGCGGTTCCCGGCTGGCCGCGCAGCAACAGATGGAAGGC
CTCCTGGCGCCGCACCGGCCCAAGGAGCCCGCGTGGTTCCTGGCCACCGTCGGAGTCTCGCCCGACCACC
AGGGCAAGGGTCTGGGCAGCGCCGTCGTGCTCCCCGGAGTGGAGGCGGCCGAGCGCGCCGGGGTGCCCGC
CTTCCTGGAGACCTCCGCGCCCCGCAACCTCCCCTTCTACGAGCGGCTCGGCTTCACCGTCACCGCCGAC
GTCGAGGTGCCCGAAGGACCGCGCACCTGGTGCATGACCCGCAAGCCCGGTGCCTGAACGCGTTAAGTCG
ACAATCAACCTCTGGATTACAAAATTTGTGAAAGATTGACTGGTATTCTTAACTATGTTGCTCCTTTTAC
GCTATGTGGATACGCTGCTTTAATGCCTTTGTATCATGCTATTGCTTCCCGTATGGCTTTCATTTTCTCC
TCCTTGTATAAATCCTGGTTGCTGTCTCTTTATGAGGAGTTGTGGCCCGTTGTCAGGCAACGTGGCGTGG
TGTGCACTGTGTTTGCTGACGCAACCCCCACTGGTTGGGGCATTGCCACCACCTGTCAGCTCCTTTCCGG
GACTTTCGCTTTCCCCCTCCCTATTGCCACGGCGGAACTCATCGCCGCCTGCCTTGCCCGCTGCTGGACA
GGGGCTCGGCTGTTGGGCACTGACAATTCCGTGGTGTTGTCGGGGAAATCATCGTCCTTTCCTTGGCTGC
TCGCCTGTGTTGCCACCTGGATTCTGCGCGGGACGTCCTTCTGCTACGTCCCTTCGGCCCTCAATCCAGC
GGACCTTCCTTCCCGCGGCCTGCTGCCGGCTCTGCGGCCTCTTCCGCGTCTTCGCCTTCGCCCTCAGACG
AGTCGGATCTCCCTTTGGGCCGCCTCCCCGCGTCGACTTTAAGACCAATGACTTACAAGGCAGCTGTAGA
TCTTAGCCACTTTTTAAAAGAAAAGGGGGGACTGGAAGGGCTAATTCACTCCCAACGAAGACAAGATCTG
CTTTTTGCTTGTACTGGGTCTCTCTGGTTAGACCAGATCTGAGCCTGGGAGCTCTCTGGCTAACTAGGGA
ACCCACTGCTTAAGCCTCAATAAAGCTTGCCTTGAGTGCTTCAAGTAGTGTGTGCCCGTCTGTTGTGTGA
CTCTGGTAACTAGAGATCCCTCAGACCCTTTTAGTCAGTGTGGAAAATCTCTAGCAGTACGTATAGTAGT
TCATGTCATCTTATTATTCAGTATTTATAACTTGCAAAGAAATGAATATCAGAGAGTGAGAGGAACTTGT
TTATTGCAGCTTATAATGGTTACAAATAAAGCAATAGCATCACAAATTTCACAAATAAAGCATTTTTTTC
ACTGCATTCTAGTTGTGGTTTGTCCAAACTCATCAATGTATCTTATCATGTCTGGCTCTAGCTATCCCGC
CCCTAACTCCGCCCATCCCGCCCCTAACTCCGCCCAGTTCCGCCCATTCTCCGCCCCATGGCTGACTAAT
TTTTTTTATTTATGCAGAGGCCGAGGCCGCCTCGGCCTCTGAGCTATTCCAGAAGTAGTGAGGAGGCTTT
TTTGGAGGCCTAGGGACGTACCCAATTCGCCCTATAGTGAGTCGTATTACGCGCGCTCACTGGCCGTCGT
TTTACAACGTCGTGACTGGGAAAACCCTGGCGTTACCCAACTTAATCGCCTTGCAGCACATCCCCCTTTC
GCCAGCTGGCGTAATAGCGAAGAGGCCCGCACCGATCGCCCTTCCCAACAGTTGCGCAGCCTGAATGGCG
AATGGG
[124 nt withheld, positions 3367-3490]
C
[91 nt withheld, positions 3492-3582]
A
[49 nt withheld, positions 3584-3632]
CCTTTGACGTTGGAGTCCACGTTCTTT
[37 nt withheld, positions 3660-3696]
ACCCTATCTCGGTCTATTCTTTTGATTTATAAGGGATTTTGCCGATTTCGGCCTATTGGTTAAAAAATGA
GCTGATTTAACAAAAATTTAACGCGAATTTTAACAAAATATTAACGCTTACAATTTAGGTGGCACTTTTC
GGGGAAATGTGCGCGGAACCCCTATTTGTTTATTTTTCTAAATACATTCAAATATGTATCCGCTCATGAG
ACAATAACCCTGATAAATGCTTCAATAATATTGAAAAAGGAAGAGTATGAGTATTCAACATTTCCGTGTC
GCCCTTATTCCCTTTTTTGCGGCATTTTGCCTTCCTGTTTTTGCTCACCCAGAAACGCTGGTGAAAGTAA
AAGATGCTGAAGATCAGTTGGGTGCACGAGTGGGTTACATCGAACTGGATCTCAACAGCGGTAAGATCCT
TGAGAGTTTTCGCCCCGAAGAACGTTTTCCAATGATGAGCACTTTTAAAGTTCTGCTATGTGGCGCGGTA
TTATCCCGTATTGACGCCGGGCAAGAGCAACTCGGTCGCCGCATACACTATTCTCAGAATGACTTGGTTG
AGTACTCACCAGTCACAGAAAAGCATCTTACGGATGGCATGACAGTAAGAGAATTATGCAGTGCTGCCAT
AACCATGAGTGATAACACTGCGGCCAACTTACTTCTGACAACGATCGGAGGACCGAAGGAGCTAACCGCT
TTTTTGCACAACATGGGGGATCATGTAACTCGCCTTGATCGTTGGGAACCGGAGCTGAATGAAGCCATAC
CAAACGACGAGCGTGACACCACGATGCCTGTAGCAATGGCAACAACGTTGCGCAAACTATTAACTGGCGA
ACTACTTACTCTAGCTTCCCGGCAACAATTAATAGACTGGATGGAGGCGGATAAAGTTGCAGGACCACTT
CTGCGCTCGGCCCTTCCGGCTGGCTGGTTTATTGCTGATAAATCTGGAGCCGGTGAGCGTGGGTCTCGCG
GTATCATTGCAGCACTGGGGCCAGATGGTAAGCCCTCCCGTATCGTAGTTATCTACACGACGGGGAGTCA
GGCAACTATGGATGAACGAAATAGACAGATCGCTGAGATAGGTGCCTCACTGATTAAGCATTGGTAACTG
TCAGACCAAGTTTACTCATATATACTTTAGATTGATTTAAAACTTCATTTTTAATTTAAAAGGATCTAGG
TGAAGATCCTTTTTGATAATCTCATGACCAAAATCCCTTAACGTGAGTTTTCGTTCCACTGAGCGTCAGA
CCCCGTAGAAAAGATCAAAGGATCTTCTTGAGATCCTTTTTTTCTGCGCGTAATCTGCTGCTTGCAAACA
AAAAAACCACCGCTACCAGCGGTGGTTTGTTTGCCGGATCAAGAGCTACCAACTCTTTTTCCGAAGGTAA
CTGGCTTCAGCAGAGCGCAGATACCAAATACTGTTCTTCTAGTGTAGCCGTAGTTAGGCCACCACTTCAA
GAACTCTGTAGCACCGCCTACATACCTCGCTCTGCTAATCCTGTTACCAGTGGCTGCTGCCAGTGGCGAT
AAGTCGTGTCTTACCGGGTTGGACTCAAGACGATAGTTACCGGATAAGGCGCAGCGGTCGGGCTGAACGG
GGGGTTCGTGCACACAGCCCAGCTTGGAGCGAACGACCTACACCGAACTGAGATACCTACAGCGTGAGCT
ATGAGAAAGCGCCACGCTTCCCGAAGGGAGAAAGGCGGACAGGTATCCGGTAAGCGGCAGGGTCGGAACA
GGAGAGCGCACGAGGGAGCTTCCAGGGGGAAACGCCTGGTATCTTTATAGTCCTGTCGGGTTTCGCCACC
TCTGACTTGAGCGTCGATTTTTGTGATGCTCGTCAGGGGGGCGGAGCCTATGGAAAAACGCCAGCAACGC
GGCCTTTTTACGGTTCCTGGCCTTTTGCTGGCCTTTTGCTCACATGTTCTTTCCTGCGTTATCCCCTGAT
TCTGTGGATAACCGTATTACCGCCTTTGAGTGAGCTGATACCGCTCGCCGCAGCCGAACGACCGAGCGCA
GCGAGTCAGTGAGCGAGGAAGCGGAAGAGCGCCCAATACGCAAACCGCCTCTCCCCGCGCGTTGGCCGAT
TCATTAATGCAGCTGGCACGACAGGTTTCCCGACTGGAAAGCGGGCAGTGAGCGCAACGCAATTAATGTG
AGTTAGCTCACTCATTAGGCACCCCAGGCTTTACACTTTATGCTTCCGGCTCGTATGTTGTGTGGAATTG
TGAGCGGATAACAATTTCACACAGGAAACAGCTATGACCATGATTACGCCAAGCGCGCAATTAACCCTCA
CTAAAGGGAACAAAAGCTGGAGCTGCAAGCTTAATGTAGTCTTATGCAATACTCTTGTAGTCTTGCAACA
TGGTAACGATGAGTTAGCAACATGCCTTACAAGGAGAGAAAAAGCACCGTGCATGCCGATTGGTGGAAGT
AAGGTGGTACGATCGTGCCTTATTAGGAAGGCAACAGACGGGTCTGACATGGATTGGACGAACCACTGAA
TTGCCGCATTGCAGAGATATTGTATTTAAGTGCCTAGCTCGATACATAAACGGGTCTCTCTGGTTAGACC
AGATCTGAGCCTGGGAGCTCTCTGGCTAACTAGGGAACCCACTGCTTAAGCCTCAATAAAGCTTGCCTTG
AGTGCTTCAAGTAGTGTGTGCCCGTCTGTTGTGTGACTCTGGTAACTAGAGATCCCTCAGACCCTTTTAG
TCAGTGTGGAAAATCTCTAGCAGTGGCGCCCGAACAGGGACTTGAAAGCGAAAGGGAAACCAGAGGAGCT
CTCTCGACGCAGGACTCGGCTTGCTGAAGCGCGCACGGCAAGAGGCGAGGGGCGGCGACTGGTGAGTACG
CCAAAAATTTTGACTAGCGGAGGCTAGAAGGAGAGAGATGGGTGCGAGAGCGTCAGTATTAAGCGGGGGA
GAATTAGATCGCGATGGGAAAAAATTCGGTTAAGGCCAGGGGGAAAGAAAAAATATAAATTAAAACATAT
AGTATGGGCAAGCAGGGAGCTAGAACGATTCGCAGTTAATCCTGGCCTGTTAGAAACATCAGAAGGCTGT
AGACAAATACTGGGACAGCTACAACCATCCCTTCAGACAGGATCAGAAGAACTTAGATCATTATATAATA
CAGTAGCAACCCTCTATTGTGTGCATCAAAGGATAGAGATAAAAGACACCAAGGAAGCTTTAGACAAGAT
AGAGGAAGAGCAAAACAAAAGTAAGACCACCGCACAGCAAGCGGCCGCTGATCTTCAGACCTGGAGGAGG
AGATATGAGGGACAATTGGAGAAGTGAATTATATAAATATAAAGTAGTAAAAATTGAACCATTAGGAGTA
GCACCCACCAAGGCAAAGAGAAGAGTGGTGCAGAGAGAAAAAAGAGCAGTGGGAATAGGAGCTTTGTTCC
TTGGGTTCTTGGGAGCAGCAGGAAGCACTATGGGCGCAGCGTCAATGACGCTGACGGTACAGGCCAGACA
ATTATTGTCTGGTATAGTGCAGCAGCAGAACAATTTGCTGAGGGCTATTGAGGCGCAACAGCATCTGTTG
CAACTCACAGTCTGGGGCATCAAGCAGCTCCAGGCAAGAATCCTGGCTGTGGAAAGATACCTAAAGGATC
AACAGCTCCTGGGGATTTGGGGTTGCTCTGGAAAACTCATTTGCACCACTGCTGTGCCTTGGAATGCTAG
TTGGAGTAATAAATCTCTGGAACAGATTTGGAATCACACGACCTGGATGGAGTGGGACAGAGAAATTAAC
AATTACACAAGCTTAATACACTCCTTAATTGAAGAATCGCAAAACCAGCAAGAAAAGAATGAACAAGAAT
TATTGGAATTAGATAAATGGGCAAGTTTGTGGAATTGGTTTAACATAACAAATTGGCTGTGGTATATAAA
ATTATTCATAATGATAGTAGGAGGCTTGGTAGGTTTAAGAATAGTTTTTGCTGTACTTTCTATAGTGAAT
AGAGTTAGGCAGGGATATTCACCATTATCGTTTCAGACCCACCTCCCAACCCCGAGGGGACCCAGAGAGG
GCCTATTTCCCATGATTCCTTCATATTTGCATATACGATACAAGGCTGTTAGAGAGATAATTAGAATTAA
TTTGACTGTAAACACAAAGATATTAGTACAAAATACGTGACGTAGAAAGTAATAATTTCTTGGGTAGTTT
GCAGTTTTAAAATTATGTTTTAAAATGGACTATCATATGCTTACCGTAACTTGAAAGTATTTCGATTTCT
TGGCTTTATATATCTTGTGGAAAGGACGAAACACCGCCGTAGCAACCGGGTCATCGGTTTTAGAGCTAGA
AATAGCAAGTTAAAATAAGGCTAGTCCGTTATCAACTTGAAAAAGTGGCACCGAGTCGGTGCTTTTTTAA
GCTTGGCGTAACTAGATCTTGAGACAAATGGCAGTATTCATCCACAATTTTAAAAGAAAAGGGGGGATTG
GGGGGTACAGTGCAGGGGAAAGAATAGTAGACATAATAGCAACAGACATACAAACTAAAGAATTACAAAA
ACAAATTACAAAAATTCAAAATTTTCGGGTTTATTACAGGGACAGCAGAGATCCACTTTGGCGCCGGCTC
GAGGGGG
Features (pLannotate 1.2.2; 29 found; start..end, strand, type, name):
     14..80      +  CDS            small t antigen (fragment): SV40 (simian virus 40) small t antigen
    106..317     +  promoter       EF-1α core promoter: core promoter for human elongation factor EF-1α
    318..1256    +  intron         EF-1α intron A: intron upstream of the start codon of human EF-1α
   1278..1877    +  CDS            PuroR (fragment): puromycin N-acetyltransferase; pac from Streptomyces; confers resistance to puromycin
   1893..2481    +  misc_feature   WPRE: woodchuck hepatitis virus posttranscriptional regulatory element
   2532..2551    +  misc_feature   cPPT/CTS (fragment): central polypurine tract and central termination sequence of HIV-1
   2553..2786    +  LTR            3' LTR (ΔU3): self-inactivating 3' long terminal repeat (LTR) from HIV-1
   2864..2985    +  polyA_signal   SV40 poly(A) signal: SV40 polyadenylation signal
   3025..3160    +  rep_origin     SV40 ori: SV40 origin of replication
   3181..3199    -  promoter       T7 promoter: promoter for bacteriophage T7 RNA polymerase
   3207..3362    +  CDS            lacZα (fragment): LacZα fragment of β-galactosidase; lacZ fragment
   3367..3795    +  rep_origin     f1 ori (sequence partly withheld): f1 bacteriophage origin of replication; arrow indicates direction of (+) strand synthesis
   3848..3952    +  promoter       AmpR promoter: bla
   3953..4813    +  CDS            AmpR: β-lactamase; bla; confers resistance to ampicillin, carbenicillin, and related antibiotics
   4984..5572    +  rep_origin     ori: high-copy-number ColE1/pMB1/pBR322/pUC origin of replication
   5755..5847    +  CDS            lacI (fragment): lac repressor; lacI; The lac repressor binds to the lac operator to inhibit transcription in E. coli. This inhibition can be relieved by adding lactose or isopropyl-β-D-thiogalactopyranoside (IPTG).
   5860..5881    +  protein_bind   CAP binding site: CAP binding activates transcription in the presence of cAMP. E. coli catabolite activator protein
   5896..5926    +  promoter       lac promoter: promoter for the E. coli lac operon
   5934..5950    +  protein_bind   lac operator: The lac repressor binds to the lac operator to inhibit transcription in E. coli. This inhibition can be relieved by adding lactose or isopropyl-β-D-thiogalactopyranoside (IPTG). lac repressor encoded by lacI
   5995..6013    +  promoter       T3 promoter: promoter for bacteriophage T3 RNA polymerase
   6041..6267    +  promoter       RSV promoter: Rous sarcoma virus enhancer/promoter
   6268..6448    +  LTR            5' LTR (truncated): truncated 5' long terminal repeat (LTR) from HIV-1
   6495..6620    +  misc_feature   HIV-1 Ψ: packaging signal of human immunodeficiency virus type 1
   6604..6967    +  CDS            HIV-1 gag (fragment): gag protein from human immunodeficiency virus 1; gag
   7113..7346    +  misc_feature   RRE: The Rev response element (RRE) of HIV-1 allows for Rev-dependent mRNA export from the nucleus to the cytoplasm.
   7723..7749    +  CDS            Rev (fragment): human immunodeficiency virus 1 (HIV-1) Rev protein; rev; enhances nuclear export of unspliced and incompletely spliced viral mRNAs
   7753..7993    +  promoter       U6 promoter: RNA polymerase III promoter for human U6 snRNA
   8023..8098    +  misc_RNA       gRNA scaffold: guide RNA scaffold for the Streptococcus pyogenes CRISPR/Cas9 system
   8154..8271    +  misc_feature   cPPT/CTS: central polypurine tract and central termination sequence of HIV-1
