[The description below was written by a language model from this plasmid's Addgene catalogue record and pLannotate feature annotations shown in this document.]
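Description:
ULK3 gRNA (BRDN0001145965) is a third-generation lentiviral transfer plasmid built on the lentiGuide-Puro backbone that delivers a single guide RNA against human ULK3 for Streptococcus pyogenes Cas9-based gene knockout. In bacteria it is maintained by a high-copy ColE1/pUC-type origin and selected with ampicillin through the bla gene. An f1 origin, an SV40 origin and remnants of lac and phage promoter elements from the parental cloning vector are also annotated.

The viral cassette begins with an RSV enhancer/promoter fused to a truncated HIV-1 5' LTR, which drives Tat-independent transcription of the genomic RNA in packaging cells. This is followed by the Ψ packaging signal with a partial gag sequence and the Rev response element for Rev-dependent nuclear export. A cPPT/CTS element, which aids nuclear import of the reverse-transcribed genome, lies between the two expression units. The cassette ends in a ΔU3 self-inactivating 3' LTR, so the integrated provirus lacks LTR promoter activity.

The first expression unit uses the human U6 RNA polymerase III promoter to transcribe the ULK3-targeting spacer joined to the SpCas9 gRNA scaffold. The second uses the EF-1α core promoter with its intron A to express puromycin N-acetyltransferase, allowing selection of transduced mammalian cells, and a WPRE enhances transcript expression. The guide was designed against several ULK3 reference transcripts and belongs to a human kinome gRNA collection. The plasmid carries no Cas9, so it must be used with a separate Cas9 vector or in cells that already express Cas9.
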