Addgene plasmid #76160: ULK3 gRNA (BRDN0001145965)
Purpose: 3rd generation lentiviral gRNA plasmid targeting human ULK3
Depositing lab: John Doench & David Root. Depositing organization: Broad Institute. Publication: Optimized sgRNA design to maximize activity and minimize off-target effects of CRISPR-Cas9. Doench JG, Fusi N, Sullender M, Hegde M, Vaimberg EW, Donovan KF, Smith I, Tothova Z, Wilen C, Orchard R, Virgin HW, Listgarten J, Root DE. Nat Biotechnol. 2016 Jan 18. doi: 10.1038/nbt.3437. PubMed 26780180.
Backbone
  Vector backbone: lentiGuide-Puro
  Backbone manufacturer: Zhang Lab (Addgene plasmid # 52963)
  Vector type: Mammalian Expression, Lentiviral, CRISPR
  Selectable markers: Puromycin
Growth in bacteria
  Bacterial resistance: Ampicillin, 100 μg/mL
  Growth temperature: 37°C
  Growth strain: DH5alpha
  Copy number: High Copy
Gene/Insert
  Gene/Insert name: ULK3 (alt names: ULK3; NM_001099436.3)
  gRNA/shRNA sequence: CCGTAGCAACCGGGTCATCG
  Species: H. sapiens (human)
  Entrez Gene: ULK3
  Promoter: hU6
  Cloning method: Unknown
  Sequencing primers: 5′ U6-F; 3′ pS2-R
Terms and licenses: Academic/Nonprofit Terms; Industry Terms: Not Available to Industry
Depositor comments: The gRNA was designed to target the following Genbank reference sequence(s): NM_001099436.3,NM_001284364.2,NM_001284365.2. Note that this plasmid does NOT contain Cas9. It should be used in conjunction with lentiCas9-Blast (Addgene #52962) or otherwise with cell lines already expressing Cas9. Browse the full kinome gRNA library at http://www.addgene.org/pooled-library/broadgpp-human-kinome/ or visit http://www.broadinstitute.org/rnai/public/ for detailed protocols and information.
How to cite: ULK3 gRNA (BRDN0001145965) was a gift from John Doench & David Root (Addgene plasmid # 76160 ; http://n2t.net/addgene:76160 ; RRID:Addgene_76160)
