>Addgene plasmid #76160 | ULK3 gRNA (BRDN0001145965) | depositor partial sequence | sequence record 143620 | Target Sequence
CCGTAGCAACCGGGTCATCG
