>Addgene plasmid #76160 | ULK3 gRNA (BRDN0001145965) | addgene partial sequence | sequence record 185303 | hU6-F
CGTAGAAAGTAATAATTTCTTGGGTAGTTTGCAGTTTTAAAATTATGTTTTAAAATGGACTATCATATGC
TTACCGTAACTTGAAAGTATTTCGATTTCTTGGCTTTATATATCTTGTGGAAAGGACGAAACACCGCCGT
AGCAACCGGGTCATCGGTTTTAGAGCTAGAAATAGCAAGTTAAAATAAGGCTAGTCCGTTATCAACTTGA
AAAAGTGGCACCGAGTCGGTGCTTTTTTAAGCTTGGCGTAACTAGATCTTGAGACAAATGGCAGTATTCA
TCCACAATTTTAAAAGAAAAGGGGGGATTGGGGGGTACAGTGCAGGGGAAAGAATAGTAGACATAATAGC
AACAGACATACAAACTAAAGAATTACAAAAACAAATTACAAAAATTCAAAATTTTCGGGTTTATTACAGG
GACAGCAGAGATCCACTTTGGCGCCGGCTCGAGGGGGCCCGGGTGCAAAGATGGATAAAGTTTTAAACAG
AGAGGAATCTTTGCAGCTAATGGACCTTCTAGGTCTTGAAAGGAGTGGGAATTGGCTCCGGTGCCCGTCA
GTGGGCAGAG
